>Addgene plasmid #19992 | pcihygrosynDAT | depositor full sequence | sequence record 9435 | Author sequence
GACGGATCGGGAGATCTCCCGATCCCCTATGGTCGACTCTCAGTACAATCTGCTCTGATGCCGCATAGTT
AAGCCAGTATCTGCTCCCTGCTTGTGTGTTGGAGGTCGCTGAGTAGTGCGCGAGCAAAATTTAAGCTACA
ACAAGGCAAGGCTTGACCGACAATTGCATGAAGAATCTGCTTAGGGTTAGGCGTTTTGCGCTGCTTCGCG
ATGTACGGGCCAGATATACGCGTTGACATTGATTATTGACTAGTTATTAATAGTAATCAATTACGGGGTC
ATTAGTTCATAGCCCATATATGGAGTTCCGCGTTACATAACTTACGGTAAATGGCCCGCCTGGCTGACCG
CCCAACGACCCCCGCCCATTGACGTCAATAATGACGTATGTTCCCATAGTAACGCCAATAGGGACTTTCC
ATTGACGTCAATGGGTGGACTATTTACGGTAAACTGCCCACTTGGCAGTACATCAAGTGTATCATATGCC
AAGTACGCCCCCTATTGACGTCAATGACGGTAAATGGCCCGCCTGGCATTATGCCCAGTACATGACCTTA
TGGGACTTTCCTACTTGGCAGTACATCTACGTATTAGTCATCGCTATTACCATGGTGATGCGGTTTTGGC
AGTACATCAATGGGCGTGGATAGCGGTTTGACTCACGGGGATTTCCAAGTCTCCACCCCATTGACGTCAA
TGGGAGTTTGTTTTGGCACCAAAATCAACGGGACTTTCCAAAATGTCGTAACAACTCCGCCCCATTGACG
CAAATGGGCGGTAGGCGTGTACGGTGGGAGGTCTATATAAGCAGAGCTCTCTGGCTAACTAGAGAACCCA
CTGCTTACTGGCTTATCGAAATTAATACGACTCACTATAGGGAGACCCAAGCTTGGTACCACCATGAGCA
AGTCCAAATGCAGCGTGGGACTGATGTCCAGCGTGGTTGCCCCCGCTAAGGAGCCCAACGCCGTGGGCCC
CAAGGAGGTGGAACTGATTCTCGTGAAGGAGCAGAACGGCGTGCAGCTCACCTCCAGCACACTGACCAAC
CCTAGGCAGAGCCCCGTGGAGGCCCAGGACCGGGAGACCTGGGGCAAGAAAATCGACTTCCTGCTCAGCG
TGATCGGCTTCGCCGTCGACCTGGCTAACGTTTGGCGGTTCCCCTACCTGTGCTACAAGAACGGCGGAGG
CGCTTTCCTGGTGCCCTACCTCCTCTTTATGGTGATCGCTGGCATGCCCCTGTTCTACATGGAGCTGGCC
CTCGGCCAGTTTAACCGGGAGGGAGCCGCAGGTGTGTGGAAGATCTGCCCCATCCTCAAAGGCGTGGGAT
TCACCGTGATCCTGATCAGCCTGTACGTAGGCTTCTTTTACAACGTCATCATTGCCTGGGCTCTCCACTA
CCTGTTCTCGAGCTTCACCACAGAGCTGCCCTGGATCCACTGCAACAATAGCTGGAACAGCCCCAACTGC
AGCGATGCGCACCCCGGCGACAGCTCCGGAGACAGCTCAGGCCTGAACGACACCTTCGGAACCACACCCG
CCGCTGAATACTTCGAACGGGGCGTGCTGCACCTCCATCAGAGCCACGGCATCGATGACCTTGGTCCTCC
CAGGTGGCAGCTGACCGCCTGTCTGGTGCTCGTCATCGTGCTGCTCTACTTCAGCCTGTGGAAGGGCGTG
AAGACAAGCGGCAAGGTGGTCTGGATCACCGCCACAATGCCATATGTGGTCCTGACCGCCCTGCTCCTGC
GGGGGGTGACCCTGCCTGGGGCCATCGACGGCATTCGGGCCTACCTGAGCGTGGACTTCTACCGGCTGTG
CGAGGCTAGCGTGTGGATCGACGCTGCCACTCAAGTGTGCTTCAGCCTGGGCGTGGGATTCGGGGTCCTG
ATCGCCTTCAGCTCCTACAACAAGTTCACCAACAATTGCTACCGCGACGCCATCGTCACCACAAGCATCA
ACTCCCTGACTAGTTTTTCGAGCGGCTTTGTCGTGTTCAGCTTTCTGGGATACATGGCCCAGAAGCACAG
CGTGCCCATCGGTGACGTCGCCAAGGACGGCCCCGGGCTGATCTTCATTATCTACCCTGAGGCCATCGCT
ACCCTGCCCCTGAGCTCCGCCTGGGCTGTCGTGTTCTTTATCATGCTGCTCACCCTCGGCATCGACAGCG
CTATGGGAGGCATGGAGAGCGTCATCACCGGCCTGATCGACGAATTCCAGCTCCTGCACCGGCATCGCGA
GCTGTTCACCCTGTTCATCGTGCTGGCCACCTTCCTTCTGAGCCTGTTCTGCGTGACCAACGGCGGAATC
TACGTGTTCACCCTCCTGGACCACTTCGCTGCCGGCACCTCAATATTGTTCGGCGTGCTGATCGAGGCGA
TCGGCGTGGCCTGGTTCTACGGAGTGGGCCAGTTCAGCGACGATATCCAGCAGATGACCGGTCAGCGGCC
CAGCCTGTACTGGCGGCTGTGCTGGAAGCTCGTCTCCCCCTGCTTCCTCCTGTTCGTGGTCGTTGTGTCA
ATTGTGACCTTCCGGCCTCCCCACTACGGCGCCTACATCTTCCCCGACTGGGCCAATGCATTGGGCTGGG
TGATCGCAACCAGCTCCATGGCTATGGTGCCCATCTACGCTGCCTACAAGTTCTGTAGCCTGCCCGGAAG
CTTCCGGGAGAAGCTGGCGTACGCTATCGCCCCCGAGAAGGACCGGGAGCTGGTGGACCGCGGCGAGGTG
CGGCAGTTCACCCTGCGGCACTGGCTGAAGGTGTGAAGAGAGTCTAGAAGCGGCCGCGTCGACGGAATTC
AGTGGATCCACTAGTAACGGCCGCCAGTGTGCTGGAATTAATTCGCTGTCTGCGAGGGCCAGCTGTTGGG
GTGAGTACTCCCTCTCAAAAGCGGGCATGACTTCTGCGCTAAGATTGTCAGTTTCCAAAAACGAGGAGGA
TTTGATATTCACCTGGCCCGCGGTGATGCCTTTGAGGGTGGCCGCGTCCATCTGGTCAGAAAAGACAATC
TTTTTGTTGTCAAGCTTGAGGTGTGGCAGGCTTGAGATCTGGCCATACACTTGAGTGACAATGACATCCA
CTTTGCCTTTCTCTCCACAGGTGTCCACTCCCAGGTCCAACTGCAGGTCGAGCATGCATCTAGGGCGGCC
GGCCGCACTAGAGGAATTCCGCCCCTCTCCCTCCCCCCCCCCTAACGTTACTGGCCGAAGCCGCTTGGAA
TAAGGCCGGTGTGTGTTTGTCTATATGTGATTTTCCACCATATTGCCGTCTTTTGGCAATGTGAGGGCCC
GGAAACCTGGCCCTGTCTTCTTGACGAGCATTCCTAGGGGTCTTTCCCCTCTCGCCAAAGGAATGCAAGG
TCTGTTGAATGTCGTGAAGGAAGCAGTTCCTCTGGAAGCTTCTTGAAGACAAACAACGTCTGTAGCGACC
CTTTGCAGGCAGCGGAACCCCCCACCTGGCGACAGGTGCCTCTGCGGCCAAAAGCCACGTGTATAAGATA
CACCTGCAAAGGCGGCACAACCCCAGTGCCACGTTGTGAGTTGGATAGTTGTGGAAAGAGTCAAATGGCT
CTCCTCAAGCGTAGTCAACAAGGGGCTGAAGGATGCCCAGAAGGTACCCCATTGTATGGGAATCTGATCT
GGGGCCTCGGTGCACATGCTTTACATGTGTTTAGTCGAGGTTAAAAAAACGTCTAGGCCCCCCGAACCAC
GGGGACGTGGTTTTCCTTTGAAAAACACGATGATAAGCTTGCCACAACCCGTACCAAAGATGGATAGATC
CGGAAAGCCTGAACTCACCGCGACGTCTGTCGAGAAGTTTCTGATCGAAAAGTTCGACAGCGTCTCCGAC
CTGATGCAGCTCTCGGAGGGCGAAGAATCTCGTGCTTTCAGCTTCGATGTAGGAGGGCGTGGATATGTCC
TGCGGGTAAATAGCTGCGCCGATGGTTTCTACAAAGATCGTTATGTTTATCGGCACTTTGCATCGGCCGC
GCTCCCGATTCCGGAAGTGCTTGACATTGGGGAATTCAGCGAGAGCCTGACCTATTGCATCTCCCGCCGT
GCACAGGGTGTCACGTTGCAAGACCTGCCTGAAACCGAACTGCCCGCTGTTCTGCACCGGTCGCGGAGGC
CATGGATGCGATCGCTGCGGCCGATCTTAGCCAGACGAGCGGGTTCGGCCCATTCGGACCGCAAGGAATC
GGTCAATACACTACATGGCGTGATTTCATATGCGCGATTGCTGATCCCCATGTGTATCACTGGCAAACTG
TGATGGACGACACCGTCAGTGCGTCCGTCGCGCAGGCTCTCGATGAGCTGATGCTTTGGGCCGAGGACTG
CCCCGAAGTCCGGCACCTCGTGCACGCGGATTTCGGCTCCAACAATGTCCTGACGGACAATGGCCGCATA
ACAGCGGTCATTGACTGGAGCGAGGCGATGTTCGGGGATTCCCAATACGAGGTCGCCAACATCTTCTTCT
GGAGGCCGTGGTTGGCTTGTATGGAGCAGCAGACGCGCTACTTCGAGCGGAGGCATCCGGAGCTTGCAGG
ATCGCCGCGGCTCCGGGCGTATATGCTCCGCATTGGTCTTGACCAACTCTATCAGAGCTTGGTTGACGGC
AATTTCGATGATGCAGCTTGGGCGCAGGGTCGATGCGACGCAATCGTCCGATCCGGAGCCGGGACTGTCG
GGCGTACACAAATCGCCCGCAGAAGCGCGGCCGTCTGGACCGATGGCTGTGTAGAAGTACTCGCCGATAG
TGGAAACCGACGCCCCAGCACTCGTCCGAGGGCAAAGGAATAGAGTAGATGCCGACCGAACAAGAGCTGA
TTTCGAGAACGCCTCAGCCAGCAACTCGCGCGAGCCTAGCAAGGCAAATGCGAGAGAACGGCCTTACGCT
TGGTGGCACAGTTCTCGTCCACAGTTCGCTAAGCTCGCTCGGCTGGGTCGCGGGAGGGCCGGTCGCAGTG
ATTCAGGCCCTTCTGGATTGTGTTGGTCCCCAGGGCACGATTGTCATGCCCACGCACTCGGGTGATCTGA
CTGATCCCGCAGATTGGAGATCGCCGCCCGTGCCTGCCGATTGGGTGCAGATCTAGAGCTCGCTGATCAG
CCTCGACTGTGCCTTCTAGTTGCCAGCCATCTGTTGTTTGCCCCTCCCCCGTGCCTTCCTTGACCCTGGA
AGGTGCCACTCCCACTGTCCTTTCCTAATAAAATGAGGAAATTGCATCGCATTGTCTGAGTAGGTGTCAT
TCTATTCTGGGGGGTGGGGTGGGGCAGGACAGCAAGGGGGAGGATTGGGAAGACAATAGCAGGCATGCTG
GGGATGCGGTGGGCTCTATGGCTTCTGAGGCGGAAAGAACCAGCTGGGGCTCGAGTGCATTCTAGTTGTG
GTTTGTCCAAACTCATCAATGTATCTTATCATGTCTGTATACCGTCGACCTCTAGCTAGAGCTTGGCGTA
ATCATGGTCATAGCTGTTTCCTGTGTGAAATTGTTATCCGCTCACAATTCCACACAACATACGAGCCGGA
AGCATAAAGTGTAAAGCCTGGGGTGCCTAATGAGTGAGCTAACTCACATTAATTGCGTTGCGCTCACTGC
CCGCTTTCCAGTCGGGAAACCTGTCGTGCCAGCTGCATTAATGAATCGGCCAACGCGCGGGGAGAGGCGG
TTTGCGTATTGGGCGCTCTTCCGCTTCCTCGCTCACTGACTCGCTGCGCTCGGTCGTTCGGCTGCGGCGA
GCGGTATCAGCTCACTCAAAGGCGGTAATACGGTTATCCACAGAATCAGGGGATAACGCAGGAAAGAACA
TGTGAGCAAAAGGCCAGCAAAAGGCCAGGAACCGTAAAAAGGCCGCGTTGCTGGCGTTTTTCCATAGGCT
CCGCCCCCCTGACGAGCATCACAAAAATCGACGCTCAAGTCAGAGGTGGCGAAACCCGACAGGACTATAA
AGATACCAGGCGTTTCCCCCTGGAAGCTCCCTCGTGCGCTCTCCTGTTCCGACCCTGCCGCTTACCGGAT
ACCTGTCCGCCTTTCTCCCTTCGGGAAGCGTGGCGCTTTCTCAATGCTCACGCTGTAGGTATCTCAGTTC
GGTGTAGGTCGTTCGCTCCAAGCTGGGCTGTGTGCACGAACCCCCCGTTCAGCCCGACCGCTGCGCCTTA
TCCGGTAACTATCGTCTTGAGTCCAACCCGGTAAGACACGACTTATCGCCACTGGCAGCAGCCACTGGTA
ACAGGATTAGCAGAGCGAGGTATGTAGGCGGTGCTACAGAGTTCTTGAAGTGGTGGCCTAACTACGGCTA
CACTAGAAGGACAGTATTTGGTATCTGCGCTCTGCTGAAGCCAGTTACCTTCGGAAAAAGAGTTGGTAGC
TCTTGATCCGGCAAACAAACCACCGCTGGTAGCGGTGGTTTTTTTGTTTGCAAGCAGCAGATTACGCGCA
GAAAAAAAGGATCTCAAGAAGATCCTTTGATCTTTTCTACGGGGTCTGACGCTCAGTGGAACGAAAACTC
ACGTTAAGGGATTTTGGTCATGAGATTATCAAAAAGGATCTTCACCTAGATCCTTTTAAATTAAAAATGA
AGTTTTAAATCAATCTAAAGTATATATGAGTAAACTTGGTCTGACAGTTACCAATGCTTAATCAGTGAGG
CACCTATCTCAGCGATCTGTCTATTTCGTTCATCCATAGTTGCCTGACTCCCCGTCGTGTAGATAACTAC
GATACGGGAGGGCTTACCATCTGGCCCCAGTGCTGCAATGATACCGCGAGACCCACGCTCACCGGCTCCA
GATTTATCAGCAATAAACCAGCCAGCCGGAAGGGCCGAGCGCAGAAGTGGTCCTGCAACTTTATCCGCCT
CCATCCAGTCTATTAATTGTTGCCGGGAAGCTAGAGTAAGTAGTTCGCCAGTTAATAGTTTGCGCAACGT
TGTTGCCATTGCTACAGGCATCGTGGTGTCACGCTCGTCGTTTGGTATGGCTTCATTCAGCTCCGGTTCC
CAACGATCAAGGCGAGTTACATGATCCCCCATGTTGTGCAAAAAAGCGGTTAGCTCCTTCGGTCCTCCGA
TCGTTGTCAGAAGTAAGTTGGCCGCAGTGTTATCACTCATGGTTATGGCAGCACTGCATAATTCTCTTAC
TGTCATGCCATCCGTAAGATGCTTTTCTGTGACTGGTGAGTACTCAACCAAGTCATTCTGAGAATAGTGT
ATGCGGCGACCGAGTTGCTCTTGCCCGGCGTCAATACGGGATAATACCGCGCCACATAGCAGAACTTTAA
AAGTGCTCATCATTGGAAAACGTTCTTCGGGGCGAAAACTCTCAAGGATCTTACCGCTGTTGAGATCCAG
TTCGATGTAACCCACTCGTGCACCCAACTGATCTTCAGCATCTTTTACTTTCACCAGCGTTTCTGGGTGA
GCAAAAACAGGAAGGCAAAATGCCGCAAAAAAGGGAATAAGGGCGACACGGAAATGTTGAATACTCATAC
TCTTCCTTTTTCAATATTATTGAAGCATTTATCAGGGTTATTGTCTCATGAGCGGATACATATTTGAATG
TATTTAGAAAAATAAACAAATAGGGGTTCCGCGCACATTTCCCCGAAAAGTGCCACCTGACGTC
Features (pLannotate 1.2.2; 20 found; start..end, strand, type, name):
     36..80      -  misc_feature   bom (fragment): basis of mobility region from pBR322
    235..614     +  enhancer       CMV enhancer: human cytomegalovirus immediate early enhancer
    615..818     +  promoter       CMV promoter: human cytomegalovirus (CMV) immediate early promoter
    814..847     +  LTR            5' LTR (truncated) (fragment): truncated 5' long terminal repeat (LTR) from HIV-1
    863..881     +  promoter       T7 promoter: promoter for bacteriophage T7 RNA polymerase
    904..2763    +  CDS            SLC6A3: SC6A3_HUMAN - Also known as DAT1. Experimental evidence at protein level: Swiss-Prot protein existence level 1. Amine transporter (PubMed:1406597, PubMed:8302271, PubMed:15505207). Terminates the action of dopamine by its high affinity sodium-dependent reuptake into presynaptic terminals (By similarity). Regulator of light-dependent retinal hyaloid vessel regression, downstream of OPN5 signaling (By similarity). From Homo sapiens (Human).
   2871..3100    +  intron         chimeric intron: chimera between introns from adenovirus and immunoglobulin heavy chain genes
   3172..3759    +  misc_feature   IRES2: internal ribosome entry site (IRES) of the encephalomyocarditis virus (EMCV)
   3784..4803    +  CDS            HygR (fragment): aminoglycoside phosphotransferase from E. coli; aph(4)-Ia; confers resistance to hygromycin
   4821..5093    +  CDS            yokD (fragment): YOKD_BACSU - Experimental evidence at protein level: Swiss-Prot protein existence level 1. May contribute to antibiotic resistance. From Bacillus subtilis (strain 168).
   5117..5341    +  polyA_signal   bGH poly(A) signal: bovine growth hormone polyadenylation signal
   5345..5366    +  promoter       SV40 promoter (fragment): SV40 enhancer and early promoter
   5376..5427    +  polyA_signal   SV40 poly(A) signal (fragment): SV40 polyadenylation signal
   5491..5507    -  protein_bind   lac operator: The lac repressor binds to the lac operator to inhibit transcription in E. coli. This inhibition can be relieved by adding lactose or isopropyl-β-D-thiogalactopyranoside (IPTG). lac repressor encoded by lacI
   5515..5545    -  promoter       lac promoter: promoter for the E. coli lac operon
   5560..5581    -  protein_bind   CAP binding site: CAP binding activates transcription in the presence of cAMP. E. coli catabolite activator protein
   5594..5686    -  CDS            lacI (fragment): lac repressor; lacI; The lac repressor binds to the lac operator to inhibit transcription in E. coli. This inhibition can be relieved by adding lactose or isopropyl-β-D-thiogalactopyranoside (IPTG).
   5869..6457    -  rep_origin     ori: high-copy-number ColE1/pMB1/pBR322/pUC origin of replication
   6628..7488    -  CDS            AmpR: β-lactamase; bla; confers resistance to ampicillin, carbenicillin, and related antibiotics
   7489..7593    -  promoter       AmpR promoter: bla
