[The description below was written by a language model from this plasmid's Addgene catalogue record and pLannotate feature annotations shown in this document.]
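Description:
pcihygrosynDAT is a mammalian expression plasmid built on the pcihygro backbone that carries synDAT, a coding sequence for the human dopamine transporter (SLC6A3, also called DAT or DAT1), cloned between KpnI and NotI sites that were both preserved. The name suggests a synthetic version of the gene, although the record does not describe how it differs from the native cDNA. In bacteria the plasmid is maintained at high copy from a ColE1/pUC-type origin and selected with ampicillin through the bla gene and its own promoter. The catalogue lists 7,624 bp as the insert size, but this equals the length of the full depositor sequence. The annotated transporter reading frame spans roughly 1.9 kb, consistent with the stated backbone of 5,764 bp.

Expression is arranged as a single bicistronic unit. The CMV immediate early enhancer and promoter drive transcription, with a T7 promoter just upstream of the insert that could allow in vitro transcription. The SLC6A3 open reading frame is followed by a chimeric adenovirus/immunoglobulin intron, an EMCV IRES and a hygromycin phosphotransferase gene, and the transcript ends at a bovine growth hormone polyadenylation signal. Because hygromycin resistance is translated from the same mRNA as the transporter, drug selection favours cells that also express DAT, which suits the generation of stable lines. No epitope tag or fluorescent reporter is annotated. Several short hits (HIV-1 LTR, yokD, SV40 promoter and poly(A), lacI fragments) look like backbone remnants or chance matches from automated annotation rather than functional parts. The associated publication concerns amphetamine-induced loss of human DAT activity through transporter internalisation, in keeping with use for heterologous studies of DAT function and trafficking.
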