Addgene plasmid #19992: pcihygrosynDAT
Depositing lab: Jonathan Javitch. Depositing organization: Columbia University. Publication: Amphetamine-induced loss of human dopamine transporter activity: an internalization-dependent and cocaine-sensitive mechanism. Saunders C, Ferrer JV, Shi L, Chen J, Merrill G, Lamb ME, Leeb-Lundberg LM, Carvelli L, Javitch JA, Galli A. Proc Natl Acad Sci U S A. 2000 Jun 6. 97(12):6850-5. 10.1073/pnas.110035297 PubMed 10823899.
Backbone
  Vector backbone: pcihygro
  Backbone size w/o insert (bp): 5764
  Vector type: Mammalian Expression
  Selectable markers: Hygromycin
Growth in bacteria
  Bacterial resistance: Ampicillin, 100 μg/mL
  Growth temperature: 37°C
  Growth strain: DH5alpha
  Copy number: High Copy
Gene/Insert
  Gene/Insert name: synDAT (alt name: SLC6A3)
  Species: H. sapiens (human)
  Insert size (bp): 7624
  Entrez Gene: SLC6A3 (a.k.a. DAT, DAT1, PKDYS, PKDYS1)
  Cloning method: Restriction Enzyme; 5′ cloning site kpni (not destroyed); 3′ cloning site noti (not destroyed)
  Sequencing primers: 5′ na
Terms and licenses: Academic/Nonprofit Terms; Industry Terms: Not Available to Industry
How to cite: pcihygrosynDAT was a gift from Jonathan Javitch (Addgene plasmid # 19992 ; http://n2t.net/addgene:19992 ; RRID:Addgene_19992)
