>Addgene plasmid #19992 | pcihygrosynDAT | addgene partial sequence | sequence record 25720 | 19992 with CMV-F
GAGCTCTCTGGCTAACTAGAGAACCCACTGCTTACTGGCTTATCGAAATTAATACGACTCACTATAGGGA
GACCCAAGCTTGGTACCACCATGAGCAAGTCCAAATGCAGCGTGGGACTGATGTCCAGCGTGGTTGCCCC
CGCTAAGGAGCCCAACGCCGTGGGCCCCAAGGAGGTGGAACTGATTCTCGTGAAGGAGCAGAACGGCGTG
CAGCTCACCTCCAGCACACTGACCAACCCTAGGCAGAGCCCCGTGGAGGCCCAGGACCGGGAGACCTGGG
GCAAGAAAATCGACTTCCTGCTCAGCGTGATCGGCTTCGCCGTCGACCTGGCTAACGTTTGGCGGTTCCC
CTACCTGTGCTACAAGAACGGCGGAGGCGCTTTCCTGGTGCCCTACCTCCTCTTTATGGTGATCGCTGGC
ATGCCCCTGTTCTACATGGAGCTGGCCCTCGGCCAGTTTAACCGGGAGGGAGCCGCAGGTGTGTGGAAGA
TCTGCCCCATCCTCAAAGGCGTGGGATTCACCGTGATCCTGATCAGCCTGTACGTAGGCTTCTTTTACAA
CGTCATCATTGCCTGGGCTCTCCACTACCTGTTCTCGAGCTTCACCACAGAGCTGCCCTGGATCCACTGC
AACAATAGCTGGAACAGCCCCAACTGCAGCGATGCGCACCCCGGCGACAGCTCCNGAGACAGCTCNNNCC
TGAACGACACCTTCNGAACCACACCCGCCGCTGAATACTTCGAACGGGGCGTGCTGCACCTCCNTCAGAN
CCACGGCATCNATGANCTTGGTCCTCCCNNNGGCAGCTGANCGCCTGTCTGGTGCTCGTCNTCNNGCTGC
TCTACTTCAGCCTGTGGAAAGGCNTGAANA
